Addgene plasmid #127821: pNIC28-BSA4-S15
Purpose: Production of recombinant human ribosomal protein S15
Depositing lab: Ivanhoe Leung. Depositing organization: University of Auckland. Publication: An improved method for the heterologous production of soluble human ribosomal proteins in Escherichia coli. Correddu D, Montano Lopez JJ, Vadakkedath PG, Lai A, Pernes JI, Watson PR, Leung IKH. Sci Rep. 2019 Jun 20;9(1):8884. doi: 10.1038/s41598-019-45323-8. PubMed 31222068.
Backbone
  Vector backbone: pNIC28-Bsa4
  Vector type: Bacterial Expression
Growth in bacteria
  Bacterial resistance: Kanamycin, 50 μg/mL
  Growth temperature: 37°C
  Growth strain: DH5alpha
  Copy number: Low Copy
Gene/Insert
  Gene/Insert name: RPS15 (alt name: Ribosomal protein S15)
  Species: H. sapiens (human)
  Entrez Gene: RPS15 (a.k.a. RIG, S15)
  Promoter: T7
  Cloning method: Ligation Independent Cloning
Terms and licenses: Academic/Nonprofit Terms; Industry Terms: Not Available to Industry
How to cite: pNIC28-BSA4-S15 was a gift from Ivanhoe Leung (Addgene plasmid # 127821 ; http://n2t.net/addgene:127821 ; RRID:Addgene_127821)
