[The description below was written by a language model from this plasmid's Addgene catalogue record and pLannotate feature annotations shown in this document.]
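Description:
pNIC28-BSA4-S15 is a bacterial expression plasmid of 5,790 nt built on the pNIC28-Bsa4 backbone, made to produce recombinant human ribosomal protein S15 (RPS15) in Escherichia coli. The RPS15 coding sequence was introduced by ligation-independent cloning and sits downstream of a T7 promoter, a lac operator and the efficient ribosome binding site from phage T7 gene 10, with a T7 terminator closing the transcription unit. Because the plasmid also carries lacI with its own promoter, the lac repressor holds the promoter off until lactose or IPTG is added. Expression also requires a host that supplies T7 RNA polymerase.

The plasmid is selected with kanamycin through an aph(3')-Ia aminoglycoside phosphotransferase gene. It replicates from a ColE1/pBR322-type origin accompanied by the rop gene and the bom mobility region, which fits the catalogue's low-copy designation. An f1 origin is also present, which allows single-stranded DNA production, and the short tetracycline-resistance fragments and a predicted E. coli open reading frame appear to be non-functional remnants of the pBR322-derived backbone.

The annotation finds a histidine-tag fragment and a fragment resembling a T7 gene 10B solubility tag downstream of the RPS15 coding sequence, but the record does not state whether these are translated in frame with the insert. There is also an unannotated stretch of about 70 nt between the ribosome binding site and the start of RPS15, and the record lists no tags, so the exact tag arrangement on the expressed protein cannot be determined from these fields. The associated work concerns improved heterologous production of soluble human ribosomal proteins in E. coli.
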