Features (pLannotate 1.2.2; 19 found; start..end, strand, type, name):
      1..19      +  promoter       T7 promoter: promoter for bacteriophage T7 RNA polymerase
     20..44      +  protein_bind   lac operator: The lac repressor binds to the lac operator to inhibit transcription in E. coli. This inhibition can be relieved by adding lactose or isopropyl-β-D-thiogalactopyranoside (IPTG). lac repressor encoded by lacI
     59..81      +  RBS            RBS: efficient ribosome binding site from bacteriophage T7 gene 10 (Olins and Rangwala, 1989)
    155..589     +  CDS            RPS15 (sequence withheld): RS15_HUMAN - Also known as RIG. Experimental evidence at protein level: Swiss-Prot protein existence level 1. From Homo sapiens (Human).
    655..672     +  CDS            9xHis (fragment): 9xHis affinity tag
    682..731     +  CDS            SET1 (fragment): solubility-enhancement tag derived from T7 phage gene 10B
    739..786     +  terminator     T7 terminator: transcription terminator for bacteriophage T7 RNA polymerase
    823..1251    +  rep_origin     f1 ori (sequence partly withheld): f1 bacteriophage origin of replication; arrow indicates direction of (+) strand synthesis
   1304..1361    +  promoter       AmpR promoter (fragment): bla
   1370..2185    -  CDS            KanR: aminoglycoside phosphotransferase; aph(3')-Ia; confers resistance to kanamycin in bacteria or G418 (Geneticin®) in eukaryotes
   2307..2895    +  rep_origin     ori: high-copy-number ColE1/pMB1/pBR322/pUC origin of replication
   3081..3220    -  misc_feature   bom: basis of mobility region from pBR322
   3322..3513    -  CDS            rop: Rop protein, which maintains plasmids at low copy number; rop
   3530..3910    +  CDS            YPB1_ECOLX: Protein predicted: Swiss-Prot protein existence level 4. From Escherichia coli.
   3982..4273    -  CDS            TcR (fragment): tetracycline efflux protein; tet; confers resistance to tetracycline
   4288..4309    -  protein_bind   CAP binding site: CAP binding activates transcription in the presence of cAMP. E. coli catabolite activator protein
   4322..5404    -  CDS            lacI: lac repressor; lacI; The lac repressor binds to the lac operator to inhibit transcription in E. coli. This inhibition can be relieved by adding lactose or isopropyl-β-D-thiogalactopyranoside (IPTG).
   5405..5482    -  promoter       lacI promoter: lacI
   5490..5769    -  CDS            TcR (fragment): tetracycline efflux protein; tet; confers resistance to tetracycline
>Addgene plasmid #127821 | pNIC28-BSA4-S15 | addgene full sequence | sequence record 252258 | Addgene NGS Result
TAATACGACTCACTATAGGGGAATTGTGAGCGGATAACAATTCCCCTCTAGAAATAATTTTGTTTAACTT
TAAGAAGGAGATATACATATGCACCATCATCATCATCATTCTTCTGGTGTAGATCTGGGTACCGAGAACC
TGTACTTCCAATCC
[435 nt withheld, positions 155-589]
TAACAGTAAAGGTGGATACGGATCCGAATTCGAGCTCCGTCGACAAGCTTGCGGCCGCACTCGAGCACCA
CCACCACCACCACTGAGATCCGGCTGCTAACAAAGCCCGAAAGGAAGCTGAGTTGGCTGCTGCCACCGCT
GAGCAATAACTAGCATAACCCCTTGGGGCCTCTAAACGGGTCTTGAGGGGTTTTTTGCTGAAAGGAGGAA
CTATATCCGGATTGGCGAATGGG
[124 nt withheld, positions 823-946]
C
[91 nt withheld, positions 948-1038]
A
[49 nt withheld, positions 1040-1088]
CCTTTGACGTTGGAGTCCACGTTCTTT
[37 nt withheld, positions 1116-1152]
ACCCTATCTCGGTCTATTCTTTTGATTTATAAGGGATTTTGCCGATTTCGGCCTATTGGTTAAAAAATGA
GCTGATTTAACAAAAATTTAACGCGAATTTTAACAAAATATTAACGCTTACAATTTAGGTGGCACTTTTC
GGGGAAATGTGCGCGGAACCCCTATTTGTTTATTTTTCTAAATACATTCAAATATGTATCCGCTCATGAA
TTAATTCTTAGAAAAACTCATCGAGCATCAAATGAAACTGCAATTTATTCATATCAGGATTATCAATACC
ATATTTTTGAAAAAGCCGTTTCTGTAATGAAGGAGAAAACTCACCGAGGCAGTTCCATAGGATGGCAAGA
TCCTGGTATCGGTCTGCGATTCCGACTCGTCCAACATCAATACAACCTATTAATTTCCCCTCGTCAAAAA
TAAGGTTATCAAGTGAGAAATCACCATGAGTGACGACTGAATCCGGTGAGAATGGCAAAAGTTTATGCAT
TTCTTTCCAGACTTGTTCAACAGGCCAGCCATTACGCTCGTCATCAAAATCACTCGCATCAACCAAACCG
TTATTCATTCGTGATTGCGCCTGAGCGAGACGAAATACGCGATCGCTGTTAAAAGGACAATTACAAACAG
GAATCGAATGCAACCGGCGCAGGAACACTGCCAGCGCATCAACAATATTTTCACCTGAATCAGGATATTC
TTCTAATACCTGGAATGCTGTTTTCCCGGGGATCGCAGTGGTGAGTAACCATGCATCATCAGGAGTACGG
ATAAAATGCTTGATGGTCGGAAGAGGCATAAATTCCGTCAGCCAGTTTAGTCTGACCATCTCATCTGTAA
CATCATTGGCAACGCTACCTTTGCCATGTTTCAGAAACAACTCTGGCGCATCGGGCTTCCCATACAATCG
ATAGATTGTCGCACCTGATTGCCCGACATTATCGCGAGCCCATTTATACCCATATAAATCAGCATCCATG
TTGGAATTTAATCGCGGCCTAGAGCAAGACGTTTCCCGTTGAATATGGCTCATAACACCCCTTGTATTAC
TGTTTATGTAAGCAGACAGTTTTATTGTTCATGACCAAAATCCCTTAACGTGAGTTTTCGTTCCACTGAG
CGTCAGACCCCGTAGAAAAGATCAAAGGATCTTCTTGAGATCCTTTTTTTCTGCGCGTAATCTGCTGCTT
GCAAACAAAAAAACCACCGCTACCAGCGGTGGTTTGTTTGCCGGATCAAGAGCTACCAACTCTTTTTCCG
AAGGTAACTGGCTTCAGCAGAGCGCAGATACCAAATACTGTCCTTCTAGTGTAGCCGTAGTTAGGCCACC
ACTTCAAGAACTCTGTAGCACCGCCTACATACCTCGCTCTGCTAATCCTGTTACCAGTGGCTGCTGCCAG
TGGCGATAAGTCGTGTCTTACCGGGTTGGACTCAAGACGATAGTTACCGGATAAGGCGCAGCGGTCGGGC
TGAACGGGGGGTTCGTGCACACAGCCCAGCTTGGAGCGAACGACCTACACCGAACTGAGATACCTACAGC
GTGAGCTATGAGAAAGCGCCACGCTTCCCGAAGGGAGAAAGGCGGACAGGTATCCGGTAAGCGGCAGGGT
CGGAACAGGAGAGCGCACGAGGGAGCTTCCAGGGGGAAACGCCTGGTATCTTTATAGTCCTGTCGGGTTT
CGCCACCTCTGACTTGAGCGTCGATTTTTGTGATGCTCGTCAGGGGGGCGGAGCCTATGGAAAAACGCCA
GCAACGCGGCCTTTTTACGGTTCCTGGCCTTTTGCTGGCCTTTTGCTCACATGTTCTTTCCTGCGTTATC
CCCTGATTCTGTGGATAACCGTATTACCGCCTTTGAGTGAGCTGATACCGCTCGCCGCAGCCGAACGACC
GAGCGCAGCGAGTCAGTGAGCGAGGAAGCGGAAGAGCGCCTGATGCGGTATTTTCTCCTTACGCATCTGT
GCGGTATTTCACACCGCAATGGTGCACTCTCAGTACAATCTGCTCTGATGCCGCATAGTTAAGCCAGTAT
ACACTCCGCTATCGCTACGTGACTGGGTCATGGCTGCGCCCCGACACCCGCCAACACCCGCTGACGCGCC
CTGACGGGCTTGTCTGCTCCCGGCATCCGCTTACAGACAAGCTGTGACCGTCTCCGGGAGCTGCATGTGT
CAGAGGTTTTCACCGTCATCACCGAAACGCGCGAGGCAGCTGCGGTAAAGCTCATCAGCGTGGTCGTGAA
GCGATTCACAGATGTCTGCCTGTTCATCCGCGTCCAGCTCGTTGAGTTTCTCCAGAAGCGTTAATGTCTG
GCTTCTGATAAAGCGGGCCATGTTAAGGGCGGTTTTTTCCTGTTTGGTCACTGATGCCTCCGTGTAAGGG
GGATTTCTGTTCATGGGGGTAATGATACCGATGAAACGAGAGAGGATGCTCACGATACGGGTTACTGATG
ATGAACATGCCCGGTTACTGGAACGTTGTGAGGGTAAACAACTGGCGGTATGGATGCGGCGGGACCAGAG
AAAAATCACTCAGGGTCAATGCCAGCGCTTCGTTAATACAGATGTAGGTGTTCCACAGGGTAGCCAGCAG
CATCCTGCGATGCAGATCCGGAACATAATGGTGCAGGGCGCTGACTTCCGCGTTTCCAGACTTTACGAAA
CACGGAAACCGAAGACCATTCATGTTGTTGCTCAGGTCGCAGACGTTTTGCAGCAGCAGTCGCTTCACGT
TCGCTCGCGTATCGGTGATTCATTCTGCTAACCAGTAAGGCAACCCCGCCAGCCTAGCCGGGTCCTCAAC
GACAGGAGCACGATCATGCGCACCCGTGGGGCCGCCATGCCGGCGATAATGGCCTGCTTCTCGCCGAAAC
GTTTGGTGGCGGGACCAGTGACGAAGGCTTGAGCGAGGGCGTGCAAGATTCCGAATACCGCAAGCGACAG
GCCGATCATCGTCGCGCTCCAGCGAAAGCGGTCCTCGCCGAAAATGACCCAGAGCGCTGCCGGCACCTGT
CCTACGAGTTGCATGATAAAGAAGACAGTCATAAGTGCGGCGACGATAGTCATGCCCCGCGCCCACCGGA
AGGAGCTGACTGGGTTGAAGGCTCTCAAGGGCATCGGTCGAGATCCCGGTGCCTAATGAGTGAGCTAACT
TACATTAATTGCGTTGCGCTCACTGCCCGCTTTCCAGTCGGGAAACCTGTCGTGCCAGCTGCATTAATGA
ATCGGCCAACGCGCGGGGAGAGGCGGTTTGCGTATTGGGCGCCAGGGTGGTTTTTCTTTTCACCAGTGAG
ACGGGCAACAGCTGATTGCCCTTCACCGCCTGGCCCTGAGAGAGTTGCAGCAAGCGGTCCACGCTGGTTT
GCCCCAGCAGGCGAAAATCCTGTTTGATGGTGGTTAACGGCGGGATATAACATGAGCTGTCTTCGGTATC
GTCGTATCCCACTACCGAGATATCCGCACCAACGCGCAGCCCGGACTCGGTAATGGCGCGCATTGCGCCC
AGCGCCATCTGATCGTTGGCAACCAGCATCGCAGTGGGAACGATGCCCTCATTCAGCATTTGCATGGTTT
GTTGAAAACCGGACATGGCACTCCAGTCGCCTTCCCGTTCCGCTATCGGCTGAATTTGATTGCGAGTGAG
ATATTTATGCCAGCCAGCCAGACGCAGACGCGCCGAGACAGAACTTAATGGGCCCGCTAACAGCGCGATT
TGCTGGTGACCCAATGCGACCAGATGCTCCACGCCCAGTCGCGTACCGTCTTCATGGGAGAAAATAATAC
TGTTGATGGGTGTCTGGTCAGAGACATCAAGAAATAACGCCGGAACATTAGTGCAGGCAGCTTCCACAGC
AATGGCATCCTGGTCATCCAGCGGATAGTTAATGATCAGCCCACTGACGCGTTGCGCGAGAAGATTGTGC
ACCGCCGCTTTACAGGCTTCGACGCCGCTTCGTTCTACCATCGACACCACCACGCTGGCACCCAGTTGAT
CGGCGCGAGATTTAATCGCCGCGACAATTTGCGACGGCGCGTGCAGGGCCAGACTGGAGGTGGCAACGCC
AATCAGCAACGACTGTTTGCCCGCCAGTTGTTGTGCCACGCGGTTGGGAATGTAATTCAGCTCCGCCATC
GCCGCTTCCACTTTTTCCCGCGTTTTCGCAGAAACGTGGCTGGCCTGGTTCACCACGCGGGAAACGGTCT
GATAAGAGACACCGGCATACTCTGCGACATCGTATAACGTTACTGGTTTCACATTCACCACCCTGAATTG
ACTCTCTTCCGGGCGCTATCATGCCATACCGCGAAAGGTTTTGCGCCATTCGATGGTGTCCGGGATCTCG
ACGCTCTCCCTTATGCGACTCCTGCATTAGGAAGCAGCCCAGTAGTAGGTTGAGGCCGTTGAGCACCGCC
GCCGCAAGGAATGGTGCATGCAAGGAGATGGCGCCCAACAGTCCCCCGGCCACGGGGCCTGCCACCATAC
CCACGCCGAAACAAGCGCTCATGAGCCCGAAGTGGCGAGCCCGATCTTCCCCATCGGTGATGTCGGCGAT
ATAGGCGCCAGCAACCGCACCTGTGGCGCCGGTGATGCCGGCCACGATGCGTCCGGCGTAGAGGATCGAG
ATCTCGATCCCGCGAAAT
