>Addgene plasmid #127821 | pNIC28-BSA4-S15 | depositor partial sequence | sequence record 244881 | RPS15 gene
[435 nt withheld, positions 1-435]
TAA
